>Addgene plasmid #104779 | pSC5 | addgene full sequence | sequence record 202637 | Addgene NGS Result
CGGTCTTGCCTTGCTCGTCGGTGATGTACTTCACCAGCTCCGCGAAGTCGCTCTTCTTGATGGAGCGCAT
GGGGACGTGCTTGGCAATCACGCGCACCCCCCGGCCGTTTTAGCGGCTAAAAAAGTCATGGCTCTGCCCT
CGGGCGGACCACGCCCATCATGACCTTGCCAAGCTCGTCCTGCTTCTCTTCGATCTTCGCCAGCAGGGCG
AGGATCGTGGCATCACCGAACCGCGCCGTGCGCGGGTCGTCGGTGAGCCAGAGTTTCAGCAGGCCGCCCA
GGCGGCCCAGGTCGCCATTGATGCGGGCCAGCTCGCGGACGTGCTCATAGTCCACGACGCCCGTGATTTT
GTAGCCCTGGCCGACGGCCAGCAGGTAGGCCGACAGGCTCATGCCGGCCGCCGCCGCCTTTTCCTCAATC
GCTCTTCGTTCGTCTGGAAGGCAGTACACCTTGATAGGTGGGCTGCCCTTCCTGGTTGGCTTGGTTTCAT
CAGCCATCCGCTTGCCCTCATCTGTTACGCCGGCGGTAGCCGGCCAGCCTCGCAGAGCAGGATTCCCGTT
GAGCACCGCCAGGTGCGAATAAGGGACAGTGAAGAAGGAACACCCGCTCGCGGGTGGGCCTACTTCACCT
ATCCTGCCCGGCTGACGCCGTTGGATACACCAAGGAAAGTCTACACGAACCCTTTGGCAAAATCCTGTAT
ATCGTGCGAAAAAGGATGGATATACCGAAAAAATCGCTATAATGACCCCGAAGCAGGGTTATGCAGCGGA
AAAGCGCCACGCTTCCCGAAGGGAGAAAGGCGGACAGGTATCCGGTAAGCGGCAGGGTCGGAACAGGAGA
GCGCACGAGGGAGCTTCCAGGGGGAAACGCCTGGTATCTTTATAGTCCTGTCGGGTTTCGCCACCTCTGA
CTTGAGCGTCGATTTTTGTGATGCTCGTCAGGGGGGCGGAGCCTATGGAAAAACGCCAGCAACGCGGCCT
TTTTACGGTTCCTGGCCTTTTGCTGGCCTTTTGCTCACATGTTCTTTCCTGCGTTATCCCCTGATTCTGT
GGATAACCGTATTACCGCCTTTGAGTGAGCTGATACCGCTCGCCGCAGCCGAACGACCGAGCGCAGCGAG
TCAGTGAGCGAGGAAGCGGAAGAGCGCCAGAAGGCCGCCAGAGAGGCCGAGCGCGGCCGTGAGGCTTGGA
CGCTAGGGCAGGGCATGAAAAAGCCCGTAGCGGGCTGCTACGGGCGTCTGACGCGGTGGAAAGGGGGAGG
GGATGTTGTCTACATGGCTCTGCTGTAGTGAGTGGGTTGCGCTCCGGCAGCGGTCCTGATCAATCGTCAC
CCTTTCTCGGTCCTTCAACGTTCCTGACAACGAGCCTCCTTTTCGCCAATCCATCGACAATCACCGCGAG
TCCCTGCTCGAACGCTGCGTCCGGACCGGCTTCGTCGAAGGCGTCTATCGCGGCCCGCAACAGCGGCGAG
AGCGGAGCCTGTTCAACGGTGCCGCCGCGCTCGCCGGCATCGCTGTCGCCGGCCTGCTCCTCAAGCACGG
CCCCAACAGTGAAGTAGCTGATTGTCATCAGCGCATTGACGGCGTCCCCGGCCGAAAAACCCGCCTCGCA
GAGGAAGCGAAGCTGCGCGTCGGCCGTTTCCATCTGCGGTGCGCCCGGTCGCGTGCCGGCATGGATGCGC
GCGCCATCGCGGTAGGCGAGCAGCGCCTGCCTGAAGCTGCGGGCATTCCCGATCAGAAATGAGCGCCAGT
CGTCGTCGGCTCTCGGCACCGAATGCGTATGATTCTCCGCCAGCATGGCTTCGGCCAGTGCGTCGAGCAG
CGCCCGCTTGTTCCTGAAGTGCCAGTAAAGCGCCGGCTGCTGAACCCCCAACCGTTCCGCCAGTTTGCGT
GTCGTCAGACCGTCTACGCCGACCTCGTTCAACAGGTCCAGGGCGGCACGGATCACTGTATTCGGCTGCA
ACTTTGTCATGCTTGACACTTTATCACTGATAAACATAATATGTCCACCAACTTATCAGTGATAAAGAAT
CCGCGCGTTCAATCGGACCAGCGGAGGCTGGTCCGGAGGCCAGACGTGAAACCCAACATACCCCTGATCG
TAATTCTGAGCACTGTCGCGCTCGACGCTGTCGGCATCGGCCTGATTATGCCGGTGCTGCCGGGCCTCCT
GCGCGATCTGGTTCACTCGAACGACGTCACCGCCCACTATGGCATTCTGCTGGCGCTGTATGCGTTGGTG
CAATTTGCCTGCGCACCTGTGCTGGGCGCGCTGTCGGATCGTTTCGGGCGGCGGCCAATCTTGCTCGTCT
CGCTGGCCGGCGCCAGATCTGGGGAACCCTGTGGTTGGCATGCACATACAAATGGACGAACGGATAAACC
TTTTCACGCCCTTTTAAATATCCGATTATTCTAATAAACGCTCTTTTCTCTTAGGTTTACCCGCCAATAT
ATCCTGTCAAACACTGATAGTTTAAACTGAAGGCGGGAAACGACAATCTGATCATGAGCGGAGAATTAAG
GGAGTCACGTTATGACCCCCGCCGATGACGCGGGACAAGCCGTTTTACGTTTGGAACTGACAGAACCGCA
ACGTTGAAGGAGCCACTCAGCCGCGGGTTTCTGGAGTTTAATGAGCTAAGCACATACGTCAGAAACCATT
ATTGCGCGTTCAAAAGTCGCCTAAGGTCACTATCAGCTAGACGGACGCGGCCGCGGGCCCAATATAACAA
CGACGTCGTAACAGATAAAGCGAAGCTTGAAGGTGCATGTGACTCCGTCAAGATTACGAAACCGCCAACT
ACCACGCAAATTGCAATTCTCAATTTCCTAGAAGGACTCTCCGAAAATGCATCCAATACCAAATATTACC
CGTGTCATAGGCACCAAGTGACACCATACATGAACACGCGTCACAATATGACTGGAGAAGGGTTCCACAC
CTTATGCTATAAAACGCCCCACACCCCTCCTCCTTCCTTCGCAGTTCAATTCCAATATATTCCATTCTCT
CTGTGTATTTCCCTACCTCTCCCTTCAAGGTTAGTCGATTTCTTCTGTTTTTCTTCTTCGTTCTTTCCAT
GAATTGTGTATGTTCTTTGATCAATACGATGTTGATTTGATTGTGTTTTGTTTGGTTTCATCGATCTTCA
ATTTTCATAATCAGATTCAGCTTTTATTATCTTTACAACAACGTCCTTAATTTGATGATTCTTTAATCGT
AGATTTGCTCTAATTAGAGCTTTTTCATGTCAGATCCCTTTACAACAAGCCTTAATTGTTGATTCATTAA
TCGTAGATTAGGGCTTTTTTCATTGATTACTTCAGATCCGTTAAACGTAACCATAGATCAGGGCTTTTTC
ATGAATTACTTCAGATCCGTTAAACAACAGCCTTATTTTTTATACTTCTGTGGTTTTTCAAGAAATTGTT
CAGATCCGTTGACAAAAAGCCTTATTCGTTGATTCTATATCGTTTTTCGAGAGATATTGCTCAGATCTGT
TAGCAACTGCCTTGTTTGTTGATTCTATTGCCGTGGATTAGGGTTTTTTTTCACGAGATTGCTTCAGATC
CGTACTTAAGATTACGTAATGGATTTTGATTCTGATTTATCTGTGATTGTTGACTCGACAGGTACCTTCA
AACCTCGAGGCGCGCCAAGCTATCAAACAAGTTTGTACAAAAAAGCTGAACGAGAAACGTAAAATGATAT
AAATATCAATATATTAAATTAGATTTTGCATAAAAAACAGACTACATAATACTGTAAAACACAACATATC
CAGTCACTATGGCGGCCGCATTAGGCACCCCAGGCTTTACACTTTATGCTTCCGGCTCGTATAATGTGTG
GATTTTGAGTTAGGATCCGTCGAGATTTTCAGGAGCTAAGGAAGCTAAAATGGAGAAAAAAATCACTGGA
TATACCACCGTTGATATATCCCAATGGCATCGTAAAGAACATTTTGAGGCATTTCAGTCAGTTGCTCAAT
GTACCTATAACCAGACCGTTCAGCTGGATATTACGGCCTTTTTAAAGACCGTAAAGAAAAATAAGCACAA
GTTTTATCCGGCCTTTATTCACATTCTTGCCCGCCTGATGAATGCTCATCCGGAATTCCGTATGGCAATG
AAAGACGGTGAGCTGGTGATATGGGATAGTGTTCACCCTTGTTACACCGTTTTCCATGAGCAAACTGAAA
CGTTTTCATCGCTCTGGAGTGAATACCACGACGATTTCCGGCAGTTTCTACACATATATTCGCAAGATGT
GGCGTGTTACGGTGAAAACCTGGCCTATTTCCCTAAAGGGTTTATTGAGAATATGTTTTTCGTCTCAGCC
AATCCCTGGGTGAGTTTCACCAGTTTTGATTTAAACGTGGCCAATATGGACAACTTCTTCGCCCCCGTTT
TCACCATGGGCAAATATTATACGCAAGGCGACAAGGTGCTGATGCCGCTGGCGATTCAGGTTCATCATGC
CGTTTGTGATGGCTTCCATGTCGGCAGAATGCTTAATGAATTACAACAGTACTGCGATGAGTGGCAGGCG
GGGCGTAATCTAGAGGATCCGGCTTACTAAAAGCCAGATAACAGTATGCGTATTTGCGCGCTGATTTTTG
CGGTATAAGAATATATACTGATATGTATACCCGAAGTATGTCAAAAAGAGGTATGCTATGAAGCAGCGTA
TTACAGTGACAGTTGACAGCGACAGCTATCAGTTGCTCAAGGCATATATGATGTCAATATCTCCGGTCTG
GTAAGCACAACCATGCAGAATGAAGCCCGTCGTCTGCGTGCCGAACGCTGGAAAGCGGAAAATCAGGAAG
GGATGGCTGAGGTCGCCCGGTTTATTGAAATGAACGGCTCTTTTGCTGACGAGAACAGGGGCTGGTGAAA
TGCAGTTTAAGGTTTACACCTATAAAAGAGAGAGCCGTTATCGTCTGTTTGTGGATGTACAGAGTGATAT
TATTGACACGCCCGGGCGACGGATGGTGATCCCCCTGGCCAGTGCACGTCTGCTGTCAGATAAAGTCCCC
CGTGAACTTTACCCGGTGGTGCATATCGGGGATGAAAGCTGGCGCATGATGACCACCGATATGGCCAGTG
TGCCGGTCTCCGTTATCGGGGAAGAAGTGGCTGATCTCAGCCACCGCGAAAATGACATCAAAAACGCCAT
TAACCTGATGTTCTGGGGAATATAAATGTCAGGCTCCCTTATACACAGCCAGTCTGCAGGTCGACCATAG
TGACTGGATATGTTGTGTTTTACAGTATTATGTAGTCTGTTTTTTATGCAAAATCTAATTTAATATATTG
ATATTTATATCATTTTACGTTTCTCGTTCAGCTTTCTTGTACAAAGTGGTTCGATAATTCTTAATTAACT
AGTTCTAATCTAGAGTCCTGCTTTAATGAGATATGCGAGACGCCTATGATCGCATGATATTTGCTTTCAA
TTCTGTTGTGCACGTTGTAAAAAACCTGAGCATGTGTAGCTCAGATCCTTACCGCCGGTTTCGGTTCATT
CTAATGAATATATCACCCGTTACTATCGTATTTTTATGAATAATATTCTCCGTTCAATTTACTGATTGTA
CCCTACTACTTATATGTACAATATTAAAATGAAAACAATATATTGTGCTGAATAGGTTTATAGCGACATC
TATGATAGAGCGCCACAATAACAAACAATTGCGTTTTATTATTACAAATCCAATTTTAAAAAAAGCGGCA
GAACCGGTCAAACCTAAAAGACTGATTACATAAATCTTATTCAAATTTCAAAAGTGCCCCAGGGGCTAGT
ATCTACGACACACCGAGCGGCGAACTAATAACGCTCACTGAAGGGAACTCCGGTTCCCCGCCGGCGCGCA
TGGGTGAGATTCCTTGAAGTTGAGTATTGGCCGTCCGCTCTACCGAAAGTTACGGGCACCATTCAACCCG
GTCCAGCACGGCGGCCGGGTAACCGACTTGCTGCCCCGAGAATTATGCAGCATTTTTTTGGTGTATGTGG
GCCCCAAATGAAGTGCAGGTCAAACCTTGACAGTGACGACAAATCGTTGGGCGGGTCCAGGGCGAATTTT
GCGACAACATGTCGAGGCTCAGCAGGACCTGCAGGCATGCAAGCTAGTGAAGAATCGATTTGCTACGTAT
TGCCCCTGCAGGTCCCCAGATTAGCCTTTTCAATTTCAGAAAGAATGCTAACCCACAGATGGTTAGAGAG
GCTTACGCAGCAGGTCTCATCAAGACGATCTACCCGAGCAATAATCTCCAGGAAATCAAATACCTTCCCA
AGAAGGTTAAAGATGCAGTCAAAAGATTCAGGACTAACTGCATCAAGAACACAGAGAAAGATATATTTCT
CAAGATCAGAAGTACTATTCCAGTATGGACGATTCAAGGCTTGCTTCACAAACCAAGGCAAGTAATAGAG
ATTGGAGTCTCTAAAAAGGTAGTTCCCACTGAATCAAAGGCCATGGAGTCAAAGATTCAAATAGAGGACC
TAACAGAACTCGCCGTAAAGACTGGCGAACAGTTCATACAGAGTCTCTTACGACTCAATGACAAGAAGAA
AATCTTCGTCAACATGGTGGAGCACGACACACTTGTCTACTCCAAAAATATCAAAGATACAGTCTCAGAA
GACCAAAGGGCAATTGAGACTTTTCAACAAAGGGTAATATCCGGAAACCTCCTCGGATTCCATTGCCCAG
CTATCTGTCACTTTATTGTGAAGATAGTGGAAAAGGAAGGTGGCTCCTACAAATGCCATCATTGCGATAA
AGGAAAGGCCATCGTTGAAGATGCCTCTGCCGACAGTGGTCCCAAAGATGGACCCCCACCCACGAGGAGC
ATCGTGGAAAAAGAAGACGTTCCAACCACGTCTTCAAAGCAAGTGGATTGATGTGATATCTCCACTGACG
TAAGGGATGACGCACAATCCCACTATCCTTCGCAAGACCCTTCCTCTATATAAGGAAGTTCATTTCATTT
GGAGAGAACACGGGGGACTCTAGAGGATCCATGAGCCCAGAACGACGCCCGGCCGACATCCGCCGTGCCA
CCGAGGCGGACATGCCGGCGGTCTGCACCATCGTCAACCACTACATCGAGACAAGCACGGTCAACTTCCG
TACCGAGCCGCAGGAACCGCAGGAGTGGACGGACGACCTCGTCCGTCTGCGGGAGCGCTATCCCTGGCTC
GTCGCCGAGGTGGACGGCGAGGTCGCCGGCATCGCCTACGCGGGCCCCTGGAAGGCACGCAACGCCTACG
ACTGGACGGCCGAGTCGACCGTGTACGTCTCCCCCCGCCACCAGCGGACGGGACTGGGCTCCACGCTCTA
CACCCACCTGCTGAAGTCCCTGGAGGCACAGGGCTTCAAGAGCGTGGTCGCTGTCATCGGGCTGCCCAAC
GACCCGAGCGTGCGCATGCACGAGGCGCTCGGATATGCCCCCCGCGGCATGCTGCGGGCGGCCGGCTTCA
AGCACGGGAACTGGCATGACGTGGGTTTCTGGCAGCTGGACTTCAGCCTGCCGGTACCGCCCCGTCCGGT
CCTGCCCGTCACCGAGATCTGAACGGAGTGCGCGTGGCATCGCCCGAGTTGGAGCTGGTACGGGAACTCA
TCGAACTCAACTGGCATACCCGCAATGGTGAGGTGGAACCGCGGCGGATCGCGTACGACCGTGCCCAGGA
GGGGGTACCGAGCTCGAATTTCCCCGATCGTTCAAACATTTGGCAATAAAGTTTCTTAAGATTGAATCCT
GTTGCCGGTCTTGCGATGATTATCATATAATTTCTGTTGAATTACGTTAAGCATGTAATAATTAACATGT
AATGCATGACGTTATTTATGAGATGGGTTTTTATGATTAGAGTCCCGCAATTATACATTTAATACGCGAT
AGAAAACAAAATATAGCGCGCAAACTAGGATAAATTATCGCGCGCGGTGTCATCTATGTTACTAGATCGG
GAATTAATTCACTGGCCGTCGTTTTACAACGTCGTGACTGGGAAAACCCTGGCGTTACCCAACTTAATCG
CCTTGCAGCACATCCCCCTTTCGCCAGCTGGCGTAATAGCGAAGAGGCCCGCACCGATCGCCCTTCCCAA
CAGTTGCGCAGCCTGAATG
[44 nt withheld, positions 8140-8183]
C
[141 nt withheld, positions 8185-8325]
CCTTTGACGTTGGAGTCCACGTTCTTT
[37 nt withheld, positions 8353-8389]
ACCCTATCTCGGGCTATTCTTTTGATTTATAAGGGATTTTGCCGATTTCGGAACCACCATCAAACAGGAT
TTTCGCCTGCTGGGGCAAACCAGCGTGGACCGCTTGCTGCAACTCTCTCAGGGCCAGGCGGTGAAGGGCA
ATCAGCTGTTGCCCGTCTCACTGGTGAAAAGAAAAACCACCCCAGTACATTAAAAACGTCCGCAATGTGT
TATTAAGTTGTCTAAGCGTCAATTTGTTTACACCACAATATATCCTGCCACCAGCCAGCCAACAGCTCCC
CGACCGGCAGCTCGGCACAAAATCACCACTCGATACAGGCAGCCCATCAGTCCGGGACGGCGTCAGCGGG
AGAGCCGTTGTAAGGCGGCAGACTTTGCTCATGTTACCGATGCTATTCGGAAGAACGGCAACTAAGCTGC
CGGGTTTGAAACACGGATGATCTCGCGGAGGGTAGCATGTTGATTGTAACGATGACAGAGCGTTGCTGCC
TGTGATCAAATATCATCTCCCTCGCAGAGATCCGAATTATCAGCCTTCTTATTCATTTCTCGCTTAACCG
TGACAGGCTGTCGATCTTGAGAACTATGCCGACATAATAGGAAATCGCTGGATAAAGCCGCTGAGGAAGC
TGAGTGGCGCTATTTCTTTAGAAGTGAACGTTGACGATATCAACTCCCCTATCCATTGCTCACCGAATGG
TACAGGTCGGGGACCCGAAGTTCCGACTGTCGGCCTGATGCATCCCCGGCTGATCGACCCCAGATCTGGG
GCTGAGAAAGCCCAGTAAGGAAACAACTGTAGGTTCGAGTCGCGAGATCCCCCGGAACCAAAGGAAGTAG
GTTAAACCCGCTCCGATCAGGCCGAGCCACGCCAGGCCGAGAACATTGGTTCCTGTAGGCATCGGGATTG
GCGGATCAAACACTAAAGCTACTGGAACGAGCAGAAGTCCTCCGGCCGCCAGTTGCCAGGCGGTAAAGGT
GAGCAGAGGCACGGGAGGTTGCCACTTGCGGGTCAGCACGGTTCCGAACGCCATGGAAACCGCCCCCGCC
AGGCCCGCTGCGACGCCGACAGGATCTAGCGCTGCGTTTGGTGTCAACACCAACAGCGCCACGCCCGCAG
TTCCGCAAATAGCCCCCAGGACCGCCATCAATCGTATCGGGCTACCTAGCAGAGCGGCAGAGATGAACAC
GACCATCAGCGGCTGCACAGCGCCTACCGTCGCCGCGACCCCGCCCGGCAGGCGGTAGACCGAAATAAAC
AACAAGCTCCAGAATAGCGAAATATTAAGTGCGCCGAGGATGAAGATGCGCATCCACCAGATTCCCGTTG
GAATCTGTCGGACGATCATCACGAGCAATAAACCCGCCGGCAACGCCCGCAGCAGCATACCGGCGACCCC
TCGGCCTCGCTGTTCGGGCTCCACGAAAACGCCGGACAGATGCGCCTTGTGAGCGTCCTTGGGGCCGTCC
TCCTGTTTGAAGACCGACAGCCCAATGATCTCGCCGTCGATGTAGGCGCCGAATGCCACGGCATCTCGCA
ACCGTTCAGCGAACGCCTCCATGGGCTTTTTCTCCTCGTGCTCGTAAACGGACCCGAACATCTCTGGAGC
TTTCTTCAGGGCCGACAATCGGATCTCGCGGAAATCCTGCACGTCGGCCGCTCCAAGCCGTCGAATCTGA
GCCTTAATCACAATTGTCAATTTTAATCCTCTGTTTATCGGCAGTTCGTAGAGCGCGCCGTGCGTCCCGA
GCGATACTGAGCGAAGCAAGTGCGTCGAGCAGTGCCCGCTTGTTCCTGAAATGCCAGTAAAGCGCTGGCT
GCTGAACCCCCAGCCGGAACTGACCCCACAAGGCCCTAGCGTTTGCAATGCACCAGGTCATCATTGACCC
AGGCGTGTTCCACCAGGCCGCTGCCTCGCAACTCTTCGCAGGCTTCGCCGACCTGCTCGCGCCACTTCTT
CACGCGGGTGGAATCCGATCCGCACATGAGGCGGAAGGTTTCCAGCTTGAGCGGGTACGGCTCCCGGTGC
GAGCTGAAATAGTCGAACATCCGTCGGGCCGTCGGCGACAGCTTGCGGTACTTCTCCCATATGAATTTCG
TGTAGTGGTCGCCAGCAAACAGCACGACGATTTCCTCGTCGATCAGGACCTGGCAACGGGACGTTTTCTT
GCCACGGTCCAGGACGCGGAAGCGGTGCAGCAGCGACACCGATTCCAGGTGCCCAACGCGGTCGGACGTG
AAGCCCATCGCCGTCGCCTGTAGGCGCGACAGGCATTCCTCGGCCTTCGTGTAATACCGGCCATTGATCG
ACCAGCCCAGGTCCTGGCAAAGCTCGTAGAACGTGAAGGTGATCGGCTCGCCGATAGGGGTGCGCTTCGC
GTACTCCAACACCTGCTGCCACACCAGTTCGTCATCGTCGGCCCGCAGCTCGACGCCGGTGTAGGTGATC
TTCACGTCCTTGTTGACGTGGAAAATGACCTTGTTTTGCAGCGCCTCGCGCGGGATTTTCTTGTTGCGCG
TGGTGAACAGGGCAGAGCGGGCCGTGTCGTTTGGCATCGCTCGCATCGTGTCCGGCCACGGCGCAATATC
GAACAAGGAAAGCTGCATTTCCTTGATCTGCTGCTTCGTGTGTTTCAGCAACGCGGCCTGCTTGGCCTCG
CTGACCTGTTTTGCCAGGTCCTCGCCGGCGGTTTTTCGCTTCTTGGTCGTCATAGTTCCTCGCGTGTCGA
TGGTCATCGACTTCGCCAAACCTGCCGCCTCCTGTTCGAGACGACGCGAACGCTCCACGGCGGCCGATGG
CGCGGGCAGGGCAGGGGGAGCCAGTTGCACGCTGTCGCGCTCGATCTTGGCCGTAGCTTGCTGGACCATC
GAGCCGACGGACTGGAAGGTTTCGCGGGGCGCACGCATGACGGTGCGGCTTGCGATGGTTTCGGCATCCT
CGGCGGAAAACCCCGCGTCGATCAGTTCTTGCCTGTATGCCTTCCGGTCAAACGTCCGATTCATTCACCC
TCCTTGCGGGATTGCCCCGACTCACGCCGGGGCAATGTGCCCTTATTCCTGATTTGACCCGCCTGGTGCC
TTGGTGTCCAGATAATCCACCTTATCGGCAATGAAGTCGGTCCCGTAGACCGTCTGGCCGTCCTTCTCGT
ACTTGGTATTCCGAATCTTGCCCTGCACGAATACCAGCGACCCCTTGCCCAAATACTTGCCGTGGGCCTC
GGCCTGAGAGCCAAAACACTTGATGCGGAAGAAGTCGGTGCGCTCCTGCTTGTCGCCGGCATCGTTGCGC
CACATCTAGGTACTAAAACAATTCATCCAGTAAAATATAATATTTTATTTTCTCCCAATCAGGCTTGATC
CCCAGTAAGTCAAAAAATAGCTCGACATACTGTTCTTCCCCGATATCCTCCCTGATCGACCGGACGCAGA
AGGCAATGTCATACCACTTGTCCGCCCTGCCGCTTCTCCCAAGATCAATAAAGCCACTTACTTTGCCATC
TTTCACAAAGATGTTGCTGTCTCCCAGGTCGCCGTGGGAAAAGACAAGTTCCTCTTCGGGCTTTTCCGTC
TTTAAAAAATCATACAGCTCGCGCGGATCTTTAAATGGAGTGTCTTCTTCCCAGTTTTCGCAATCCACAT
CGGCCAGATCGTTATTCAGTAAGTAATCCAATTCGGCTAAGCGGCTGTCTAAGCTATTCGTATAGGGACA
ATCCGATATGTCGATGGAGTGAAAGAGCCTGATGCACTCCGCATACAGCTCGATAATCTTTTCAGGGCTT
TGTTCATCTTCATACTCTTCCGAGCAAAGGACGCCATCGGCCTCACTCATGAGCAGATTGCTCCAGCCAT
CATGCCGTTCAAAGTGCAGGACCTTTGGAACAGGCAGCTTTCCTTCCAGCCATAGCATCATGTCCTTTTC
CCGTTCCACATCATAGGTGGTCCCTTTATACCGGCTGTCCGTCATTTTTAAATATAGGTTTTCATTTTCT
CCCACCAGCTTATATACCTTAGCAGGAGACATTCCTTCCGTATCTTTTACGCAGCGGTATTTTTCGATCA
GTTTTTTCAATTCCGGTGATATTCTCATTTTAGCCATTTATTATTTCCTTCCTCTTTTCTACAGTATTTA
AAGATACCCCAAGAAGCTAATTATAACAAGACGAACTCCAATTCACTGTTCCTTGCATTCTAAAACCTTA
AATACCAGAAAACAGCTTTTTCAAAGTTGTTTTCAAAGTTGGCGTATAACATAGTATCGACGGAGCCGAT
TTTGAAACCACAATTATGGGTGATGCTGCCAACTTACTGATTTAGTGTATGATGGTGTTTTTGAGGTGCT
CCAGTGGCTTCTGTTTCTATCAGCTGTCCCTCCTGTTCAGCTACTGACGGGGTGGTGCGTAACGGCAAAA
GCACCGCCGGACATCAGCGCTATCTCTGCTCTCACTGCCGTAAAACATGGCAACTGCAGTTCACTTACAC
CGCTTCTCAACCCGGTACGCACCAGAAAATCATTGATATGGCCATGAATGGCGTTGGATGCCGGGCAACA
GCCCGCATTATGGGCGTTGGCCTCAACACGATTTTACGTCACTTAAAAAACTCAGGCCGCAGTCGGTAAC
CTCGCGCATACAGCCGGGCAGTGACGTCATCGTCTGCGCGGAAATGGACGAACAGTGGGGCTATGTCGGG
GCTAAATCGCGCCAGCGCTGGCTGTTTTACGCGTATGACAGTCTCCGGAAGACGGTTGTTGCGCACGTAT
TCGGTGAACGCACTATGGCGACGCTGGGGCGTCTTATGAGCCTGCTGTCACCCTTTGACGTGGTGATATG
GATGACGGATGGCTGGCCGCTGTATGAATCCCGCCTGAAGGGAAAGCTGCACGTAATCAGCAAGCGATAT
ACGCAGCGAATTGAGCGGCATAACCTGAATCTGAGGCAGCACCTGGCACGGCTGGGACGGAAGTCGCTGT
CGTTCTCAAAATCGGTGGAGCTGCATGACAAAGTCATCGGGCATTATCTGAACATAAAACACTATCAATA
AGTTGGAGTCATTACCCAATTATGATAGAATTTACAAGCTATAAGGTTATTGTCCTGGGTTTCAAGCATT
AGTCCATGCAAGTTTTTATGCTTTGCCCATTCTATAGATATATTGATAAGCGCGCTGCCTATGCCTTGCC
CCCTGAAATCCTTACATACGGCGATATCTTCTATATAAAAGATATATTATCTTATCAGTATTGTCAATAT
ATTCAAGGCAATCTGCCTCCTCATCCTCTTCATCCTCTTCGTCTTGGTAGCTTTTTAAATATGGCGCTTC
ATAGAGTAATTCTGTAAAGGTCCAATTCTCGTTTTCATACCTCGGTATAATCTTACCTATCACCTCAAAT
GGTTCGCTGGGTTTATCGCACCCCCGAACACGAGCACGGCACCCGCGACCACTATGCCAAGAATGCCCAA
GGTAAAAATTGCCGGCCCCGCCATGAAGTCCGTGAATGCCCCGACGGCCGAAGTGAAGGGCAGGCCGCCA
CCCAGGCCGCCGCCCTCACTGCCCGGCACCTGGTCGCTGAATGTCGATGCCAGCACCTGCGGCACGTCAA
TGCTTCCGGGCGTCGCGCTCGGGCTGATCGCCCATCCCGTTACTGCCCCGATCCCGGCAATGGCAAGGAC
TGCCAGCGCTGCCATTTTTGGGGTGAGGCCGTTCGCGGCCGAGGGGCGCAGCCCCTGGGGGGATGGGAGG
CCCGCGTTAGCGGGCCGGGAGGGTTCGAGAAGGGGGGGCACCCCCCTTCGGCGTGCGCGGTCACGCGCAC
AGGGCGCAGCCCTGGTTAAAAACAAGGTTTATAAATATTGGTTTAAAAGCAGGTTAAAAGACAGGTTAGC
GGTGGCCGAAAAACGGGCGGAAACCCTTGCAAATGCTGGATTTTCTGCCTGTGGACAGCCCCTCAAATGT
CAATAGGTGCGCCCCTCATCTGTCAGCACTCTGCCCCTCAAGTGTCAAGGATCGCGCCCCTCATCTGTCA
GTAGTCGCGCCCCTCAAGTGTCAATACCGCAGGGCACTTATCCCCAGGCTTGTCCACATCATCTGTGGGA
AACTCGCGTAAAATCAGGCGTTTTCGCCGATTTGCGAGGCTGGCCAGCTCCACGTCGCCGGCCGAAATCG
AGCCTGCCCCTCATCTGTCAACGCCGCGCCGGGTGAGTCGGCCCCTCAAGTGTCAACGTCCGCCCCTCAT
CTGTCAGTGAGGGCCAAGTTTTCCGCGAGGTATCCACAACGCCGGCGGCCGGCCGCGGTGTCTCGCACAC
GGCTTCGACGGCGTTTCTGGCGCGTTTGCAGGGCCATAGACGGCCGCCAGCCCAGCGGCGAGGGCAACCA
GCCCGGTGAGCGTCGGAAAGGCGCT
Features (pLannotate 1.2.2; 33 found; start..end, strand, type, name):
    126..497     -  CDS            traJ: oriT-recognizing protein; traJ
    530..639     -  oriT           oriT: incP origin of transfer
    771..961     +  rep_origin     ori (fragment): high-copy-number ColE1/pMB1/pBR322/pUC origin of replication
   1320..1970    -  CDS            TetR: tetracycline resistance regulatory protein; tetR
   2076..2325    +  CDS            TcR (fragment): tetracycline efflux protein; tetA; confers resistance to tetracycline
   2435..2459    -  misc_feature   RB T-DNA repeat: right border repeat from nopaline C58 T-DNA
   2583..2700    +  promoter       NOS promoter (fragment): nopaline synthase promoter
   3667..3791    +  protein_bind   attR1: mutant version of attR; recombination site for the Gateway® LR reaction LR Clonase™
   3816..3846    +  promoter       lac UV5 promoter: E. coli lac promoter with an "up" mutation
   3870..3899    +  promoter       cat promoter (fragment): promoter of the E. coli cat gene encoding chloramphenicol acetyltransferase
   3900..4580    +  CDS            CmR: chloramphenicol acetyltransferase confers resistance to chloramphenicol
   4737..4895    +  CDS            ccdA (fragment): CCDA_ECO57 - Also known as H, letA. Experimental evidence at protein level: Swiss-Prot protein existence level 1. Antitoxin component of a type II toxin-antitoxin (TA) system which inhibits the post-segregational killing (PSK) of plasmid-free cells, also referred to as a plasmid addiction system. Binds to and blocks the activity of CcdB; will also remove bound CcdB protein from the CcdB-GyrA complex by forming a CcdA-CcdB complex, a process termed rejuvenation. Functions as a transcriptional corepressor for the ccdAB operon, repression also requires CcdB (By similarity). From Escherichia coli
   4900..5205    +  CDS            ccdB: CcdB, a bacterial toxin that poisons DNA gyrase; ccdB; Plasmids containing the ccdB gene cannot be propagated in standard E. coli strains.
   5246..5370    -  protein_bind   attR2: mutant version of attR; recombination site for the Gateway® LR reaction LR Clonase™
   5408..6115    +  terminator     OCS terminator: octopine synthase terminator
   6116..6135    +  misc_feature   MCS (fragment): pUC18/19 multiple cloning site
   6665..7006    +  promoter       CaMV 35S promoter: strong constitutive promoter from cauliflower mosaic virus
   7031..7582    +  CDS            BlpR: phosphinothricin acetyltransferase; Streptomyces hygroscopicus bar; confers resistance to bialophos or phosphinothricin
   7597..7710    +  CDS            bah (fragment): BAH_STRHY - Protein inferred from homology: Swiss-Prot protein existence level 3. This protein removes the N-acetyl group from bialaphos as one of the final steps of the bialaphos biosynthetic pathway. From Streptomyces hygroscopicus.
   7703..7720    -  misc_feature   MCS (fragment): pUC18/19 multiple cloning site
   7726..7978    +  terminator     NOS terminator: nopaline synthase terminator and poly(A) signal
   7987..8142    +  CDS            lacZα (fragment) (sequence partly withheld): LacZα fragment of β-galactosidase; lacZ fragment
   8140..8440    +  rep_origin     M13 ori (fragment) (sequence partly withheld): M13 bacteriophage origin of replication; arrow indicates direction of (+) strand synthesis
   8441..8571    +  CDS            lacI (fragment): lac repressor; lacI; The lac repressor binds to the lac operator to inhibit transcription in E. coli. This inhibition can be relieved by adding lactose or isopropyl-β-D-thiogalactopyranoside (IPTG).
   8625..8649    -  misc_feature   LB T-DNA repeat: left border repeat from nopaline C58 T-DNA
  10106..10225   -  CDS            tetR (fragment): TETR1_ECOLX - Experimental evidence at protein level: Swiss-Prot protein existence level 1. TetR is the repressor of the tetracycline resistance element; its N-terminal region forms a helix-turn-helix structure and binds DNA. Binding of tetracycline to TetR reduces the repressor affinity for the tetracycline resistance gene (tetA) promoter operator sites. From Escherichia coli.
  10245..11393   -  CDS            trfA: trans-acting replication protein that binds to and activates oriV
  11692..12486   -  CDS            KanR: aminoglycoside phosphotransferase; aphA-3; confers resistance to kanamycin
  12678..13445   +  mobile_element IS1: prokaryotic transposable element IS1
  13454..13603   -  CDS            satA (fragment): STA_BACSU - Also known as yyaR. Experimental evidence at protein level: Swiss-Prot protein existence level 1. Involved in resistance to streptothricin, a broad-spectrum antibiotic produced by streptomycetes. Detoxifies streptothricin via acetylation of the beta amino group of the first beta-lysyl moiety of streptothricin. From Bacillus subtilis (strain 168).
  13799..14074   -  CDS            klaC (fragment): KLAC_ECOLX - Also known as telB. Protein predicted: Swiss-Prot protein existence level 4. Belongs to the kla operon, which is associated with cryptic tellurite resistance, and IncW plasmid fertility inhibition. From Escherichia coli.
  14146..14760   -  rep_origin     oriV: origin of replication for the bacterial F plasmid
  14753..88      -  CDS            traI (fragment) (across the origin): TRAI6_ECOLX - Experimental evidence at protein level: Swiss-Prot protein existence level 1. The initiation process of transfer DNA synthesis requires the interaction of at least three plasmid-specific components (TraH, I, and J) at the transfer origin resulting in the assembly of a specialised nucleoprotein complex - the relaxosome. Site- and strand-specific cleavage at the transfer origin is dependent on TraI and TraJ. From Escherichia coli.
