[The description below was written by a language model from this plasmid's Addgene catalogue record and pLannotate feature annotations shown in this document.]
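Description:
pSC5 (also listed as pSG218GG) is an empty-backbone binary vector of about 14.8 kb, built on pSC218 for Agrobacterium-mediated plant transformation and catalogued under plant expression and CRISPR. Its backbone carries the broad-host-range RK2/IncP-type replication system, with oriV (which the automated annotation mislabels as an F plasmid origin) and the trans-acting trfA replication gene. It also carries oriT with traJ for conjugal mobilisation. This matches the recorded low copy number. Bacterial selection is by kanamycin through an aphA-3 type KanR gene in the backbone. Remnants of tetracycline resistance genes, an IS1 element and a ColE1 origin fragment are also annotated, but these appear to be relics of the backbone's ancestry.

Between the nopaline-type right and left T-DNA borders sit two cassettes. The first is a Gateway destination cassette, with attR1 and attR2 flanking a chloramphenicol resistance gene and the ccdB gyrase toxin, followed by the octopine synthase terminator. According to the catalogue entry it is driven by a Glycine max ubiquitin promoter. The feature table does not annotate this promoter, although an unannotated stretch lies upstream of attR1. Because of ccdB, the empty vector must be grown in a ccdB-tolerant strain under chloramphenicol plus kanamycin. An LR recombination replaces the CmR-ccdB segment with a gene of interest from an entry clone, which counter-selects unrecombined vector. The second cassette is a plant selectable marker: the CaMV 35S promoter driving the bar phosphinothricin acetyltransferase gene with a NOS terminator, which confers bialaphos/glufosinate resistance.

The associated publication concerns heritable CRISPR/Cas9 and TALEN mutagenesis in soybean and Medicago truncatula. This suggests the vector serves to deliver genome-editing reagents or other transgenes into legumes.
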