Addgene plasmid #104779: pSC5
Purpose: (Empty Backbone) pSC218GG-Glycine max Ubiquitin:Gateway expression cassette binary vector
Depositing lab: Robert Stupar. Depositing organization: University of Minnesota. Publication: CRISPR/Cas9 and TALENs generate heritable mutations for genes involved in small RNA processing of Glycine max and Medicago truncatula. Curtin SJ, Xiong Y, Michno JM, Campbell BW, Stec AO, Cermak T, Starker C, Voytas DF, Eamens AL, Stupar RM. Plant Biotechnol J. 2017 Oct 31. doi: 10.1111/pbi.12857. PubMed 29087011.
Backbone
  Vector backbone: pSC218
  Vector type: Plant Expression, CRISPR
Growth in bacteria
  Bacterial resistance: Chloramphenicol and Kanamycin, 25 & 50 μg/mL
  Growth temperature: 37°C
  Growth strain: ccdB Survival
  Copy number: Low Copy
Gene/Insert
  Gene/Insert name: None
Terms and licenses: Academic/Nonprofit Terms; Industry Terms: Not Available to Industry
Depositor comments: 112-277:2.1. Alternative name of plasmid: pSG218GG.
How to cite: pSC5 was a gift from Robert Stupar (Addgene plasmid # 104779 ; http://n2t.net/addgene:104779 ; RRID:Addgene_104779)
